>Addgene plasmid #153597 | pGBW-m4252893 | addgene full sequence | sequence record 300212 | Ginkgo NGS Result
CACCATGGGGTACATAAATGTTTTCGCCTTTCCATTCACGATCTATTCACTCCTTTTATGTAGGATGAAC
TCTCGCAATTACATTGCTCAGGTAGACGTCGTGAACTTTAACCTAACTGAAAACCTTTACTTTCAGTCGC
ACCATCACCATCACCATTAAGGATCCGCAGGCCTCTGCTAGCTTGACTGACTGAGATACAGCGTACCTTC
AGCTCACAGACATGATAAGATACATTGATGAGTTTGGACAAACCACAACTAGAATGCAGTGAAAAAAATG
CTTTATTTGTGAAATTTGTGATGCTATTGCTTTATTTGTAACCATTATAAGCTGCAATAAACAAGTTAAC
AACAACAATTGCATTCATTTTATGTTTCAGGTTCAGGGGGAGGTGTGGGAGGTTTTTTAAAGCAAGTAAA
ACCTCTACAAATGTGGTATTGGCCCATCTCTATCGGTATCGTAGCATAACCCCTTGGGGCCTCTAAACGG
GTCTTGAGGGGTTTTTTGTGCCCCTCGGGCCGGATTGCTATCTACCGGCATTGGCGCAGAAAAAAATGCC
TGATGCGACGCTGCGCGTCTTATACTCCCACATATGCCAGATTCAGCAACGGATACGGCTTCCCCAACTT
GCCCACTTCCATACGTGTCCTCCTTACCAGAAATTTATCCTTAAGGTCGTCAGCTATCCTGCAGGCGATC
TCTCGATTTCGATCAAGACATTCCTTTAATGGTCTTTTCTGGACACCACTAGGGGTCAGAAGTAGTTCAT
CAAACTTTCTTCCCTCCCTAATCTCATTGGTTACCTTGGGCTATCGAAACTTAATTAACCAGTCAAGTCA
GCTACTTGGCGAGATCGACTTGTCTGGGTTTCGACTACGCTCAGAATTGCGTCAGTCAAGTTCGATCTGG
TCCTTGCTATTGCACCCGTTCTCCGATTACGAGTTTCATTTAAATCATGTGAGCAAAAGGCCAGCAAAAG
GCCAGGAACCGTAAAAAGGCCGCGTTGCTGGCGTTTTTCCATAGGCTCCGCCCCCCTGACGAGCATCACA
AAAATCGACGCTCAAGTCAGAGGTGGCGAAACCCGACAGGACTATAAAGATACCAGGCGTTTCCCCCTGG
AAGCTCCCTCGTGCGCTCTCCTGTTCCGACCCTGCCGCTTACCGGATACCTGTCCGCCTTTCTCCCTTCG
GGAAGCGTGGCGCTTTCTCATAGCTCACGCTGTAGGTATCTCAGTTCGGTGTAGGTCGTTCGCTCCAAGC
TGGGCTGTGTGCACGAACCCCCCGTTCAGCCCGACCGCTGCGCCTTATCCGGTAACTATCGTCTTGAGTC
CAACCCGGTAAGACACGACTTATCGCCACTGGCAGCAGCCACTGGTAACAGGATTAGCAGAGCGAGGTAT
GTAGGCGGTGCTACAGAGTTCTTGAAGTGGTGGCCTAACTACGGCTACACTAGAAGAACAGTATTTGGTA
TCTGCGCTCTGCTGAAGCCAGTTACCTTCGGAAAAAGAGTTGGTAGCTCTTGATCCGGCAAACAAACCAC
CGCTGGTAGCGGTGGTTTTTTTGTTTGCAAGCAGCAGATTACGCGCAGAAAAAAAGGATCTCAAGAAGAT
CCTTTGATCTTTTCTACGGGGTCTGACGCTCAGTGGAACGAAAACTCACGTTAAGGGATTTTGGTCATGA
GATTATCAAAAAGGATCTTCACCTAGATCCTTTTAAATTAAAAATGAAGTTTTAAATCAATCTAAAGTAT
ATATGAGTAAACTTGGTCTGACAGTTACCAATGCTTAATCAGTGAGGCACCTATCTCAGCGATCTGTCTA
TTTCGTTCATCCATAGTTGCATTTAAATTTCCGAACTCTCCAAGGCCCTCGTCGGAAAATCTTCAAACCT
TTCGTCCGATCCATCTTGCAGGCTACCTCTCGAACGAACTATCGCAAGTCTCTTGGCCGGCCTTGCGCCT
TGGCTATTGCTTGGCAGCGCCTATCGCCAGGTATTACTCCAATCCCGAATATCCGAGATCGGGATCACCC
GAGAGAAGTTCAACCTACATCCTCAATCCCGATCTATCCGAGATCCGAGGAATATCGAAATCGGGGCGCG
CCTGGCCTCCGCGCCGGGTTTTGGCGCCTCCCGCGGGCGCCCCCCTCGTCACGGCGAGCGCTGCCACGTC
AGACGAAGGGCGCAGGAGCGTCCTGATCCTTCCGCCCGGACGCTCAGGACAGCGGCCCGCTGCTCATAAG
ACTCGGCCTTAGAACCCCAGTATCAGCAGAAGGACATTTTAGGACGGGACTTGGGTGACTCTAGGGCACT
GGTTTTCTTTCCAGAGAGCGGAACAGGCGAGGAAAAGTAGTCCCTTCTCGGCGATTCTGCGGAGGGATCT
CCGTGGGGCGGTGAACGCCGATGATTATATAAGGACGCGCCGGGTGTGGCACAGCTAGTTCCGTCGCAGC
CGGGATTTGGGTCGCGGTTCTTGTTTGTGGATCGCTGTGATCGTCACTTGGTGAGTAGCGGGCTGCTGGG
CTGGCCGGGGCTTTCGTGGCCGCCGGGCCGCTCGGTGGGACGGAAGCGTGTGGAGAGACCGCCAAGGGCT
GTAGTCTGGGTCCGCGAGCAAGGTTGCCCTGAACTGGGGGTTGGGGGGAGCGCAGCAAAATGGCGGCTGT
TCCCGAGTCTTGAATGGAAGACGCTTGTGAGGCGGGCTGTGAGGTCGTTGAAACAAGGTGGGGGGCATGG
TGGGCGGCAAGAACCCAAGGTCTTGAGCCCTTCGCTAATGCGGGAAAGCTCTTATTCGGGTGAGATGGGC
TGGGCACCATCTGGGGACCCTGACGTGAAGTTTGTCACTGACTGGAGAACTCGGTTTGTCGTCTGTTGCG
GGGGCGGCAGTTATGGCGGTGCCGTTGGGCAGTGCACCCGTACCTTTGGGAGCGCGCGCCCTCGTCGTGT
CGTGACGTCACCCGTTCTGTTGGCTTATAATGCAGGGTGGGGCCACCAGCCGGTAGGTGTGCGGTAGGCT
TTTCTCCGTCGCAGGACGCAGGGTTCGGGCCTAGGGTAGGCTCTCCTGAATCGACAGGCGCCGGACCTCT
GGTGAGGGGAGGGATAAGTGAGGCGTCAGTTTCTTTGGTCGGTTTTATGTACCTATCTTCTTAAGTAGCT
GAAGCTCCGGTTTTGAACTATGCGCTCGGGGTTGGCGAGTGTGTTTTGTGAAGTTTTTTAGGCACCTTTT
GAAATGTAATCATTTGGGTCAATATGTAATTTTCAGTGTTAGACTTGTAAATTGTCCGCTAAATTCTGGC
CGTTTTTGGCTTTTTTGTTAGACAACATGGGTAAAAAGCCTGAACTCACCGCGACGTCTGTCGAGAAGTT
TCTGATCGAAAAGTTCGACAGCGTCTCCGACCTGATGCAGCTCTCGGAGGGCGAAGAATCTCGTGCTTTC
AGCTTCGATGTAGGAGGGCGTGGATATGTCCTGCGGGTAAATAGCTGCGCCGATGGTTTCTACAAAGATC
GTTATGTTTATCGGCACTTTGCATCCGCCGCGCTCCCGATTCCGGAAGTGCTTGACATTGGGGAGTTCAG
CGAGAGCCTGACCTATTGCATCTCCCGCCGTGCACAGGGTGTCACGTTGCAAGACCTGCCTGAAACCGAA
CTGCCCGCTGTTCTGCAGCCGGTCGCGGAGGCAATGGATGCCATCGCTGCCGCCGATCTTAGCCAGACGA
GCGGGTTCGGCCCATTCGGACCGCAAGGAATCGGTCAATACACTACATGGCGTGATTTCATATGCGCGAT
TGCTGATCCCCATGTGTATCACTGGCAAACTGTGATGGACGACACCGTCAGTGCGTCCGTCGCGCAGGCT
CTCGATGAGCTGATGCTTTGGGCCGAGGACTGCCCCGAAGTCCGGCACCTCGTGCACGCGGATTTCGGCT
CCAACAATGTCCTGACGGACAATGGCCGCATAACAGCGGTCATTGACTGGAGCGAGGCGATGTTCGGGGA
TTCCCAATACGAGGTCGCCAACATCTTCTTCTGGAGGCCGTGGTTGGCTTGTATGGAGCAGCAGACGCGC
TACTTCGAGCGGAGGCATCCGGAGCTTGCAGGATCGCCCCGGCTCCGGGCGTATATGCTCCGCATTGGTC
TTGACCAACTCTATCAGAGCTTGGTTGACGGCAATTTCGATGATGCAGCTTGGGCGCAGGGTCGATGCGA
CGCAATCGTCCGATCCGGAGCCGGGACTGTCGGGCGTACACAAATCGCCCGCAGAAGCGCCGCCGTCTGG
ACCGATGGCTGTGTAGAAGTACTCGCCGATAGTGGAAACCGACGCCCCAGCACTCGTCCGAGGGCAAAGG
AATAAGCTAGTATGTAAGCCTAGTCTTAGATAATAAAATCGCTATCCATCGAAGATGGATGTGTGTTGGT
TTTTTGTGTGTGTAACGCTAGGCGCGCCTGGTGTACCGAGAACGATCCTCTCAGTGCGAGTCTCGACGAT
CCATATCGTTGCTTGGCAGTCAGCCAGTCGGAATCCAGCTTGGGACCCAGGAAGTCCAATCGTCAGATAT
TGTACTCAAGCCTGGTCACGGCAGCGTACCGATCTGTTTAAACCTAGATATTGATAGTCTGATCGGTCAA
CGTATAATCGAGTCCTAGCTTTTGCAAACATCTATCAAGAGACAGGATCAGCAGGAGGCTTTCGCATGAG
TATTCAACATTTCCGTGTCGCCCTTATTCCCTTTTTTGCGGCATTTTGCCTTCCTGTTTTTGCTCACCCA
GAAACGCTGGTGAAAGTAAAAGATGCTGAAGATCAGTTGGGTGCGCGAGTGGGTTACATCGAACTGGATC
TCAACAGCGGTAAGATCCTTGAGAGTTTTCGCCCCGAAGAACGCTTTCCAATGATGAGCACTTTTAAAGT
TCTGCTATGTGGCGCGGTATTATCCCGTATTGACGCCGGGCAAGAGCAACTCGGTCGCCGCATACACTAT
TCTCAGAATGACTTGGTTGAGTATTCACCAGTCACAGAAAAGCATCTTACGGATGGCATGACAGTAAGAG
AATTATGCAGTGCTGCCATAACCATGAGTGATAACACTGCGGCCAACTTACTTCTGACAACGATTGGAGG
ACCGAAGGAGCTAACCGCTTTTTTGCACAACATGGGGGATCATGTAACTCGCCTTGATCGTTGGGAACCG
GAGCTGAATGAAGCCATACCAAACGACGAGCGTGACACCACGATGCCTGTAGCAATGGCAACAACCTTGC
GTAAACTATTAACTGGCGAACTACTTACTCTAGCTTCCCGGCAACAGTTGATAGACTGGATGGAGGCGGA
TAAAGTTGCAGGACCACTTCTGCGCTCGGCCCTTCCGGCTGGCTGGTTTATTGCTGATAAATCTGGAGCC
GGTGAGCGTGGGTCTCGCGGTATCATTGCAGCACTGGGGCCAGATGGTAAGCCCTCCCGTATCGTAGTTA
TCTACACGACGGGGAGTCAGGCAACTATGGATGAACGAAATAGACAGATCGCTGAGATAGGTGCCTCACT
GATTAAGCATTGGTAACCGATTCTAGGTGCATTGGCGCAGAAAAAAATGCCTGATGCGACGCTGCGCGTC
TTATACTCCCACATATGCCAGATTCAGCAACGGATACGGCTTCCCCAACTTGCCCACTTCCATACGTGTC
CTCCTTACCAGAAATTTATCCTTAAGATCCCGAATCGTTTAAACTCGACTCTGGCTCTATCGAATCTCCG
TCGTTTCGAGCTTACGCGAACAGCCGTGGCGCTCATTTGCTCGTCGGGCATCGAATCTCGTCAGCTATCG
TCAGCTTACCTTTTTGGCAGCGATCGCGGCTCCCGACATCTTGGACCATTAGCTCCACAGGTATCTTCTT
CCCTCTAGTGGTCATAACAGCAGCTTCAGCTACCTCTCAATTCAAAAAACCCCTCAAGACCCGTTTAGAG
GCCCCAAGGGGTTATGCTATCAATCGTTGCGTTACACACACAAAAAACCAACACACATCCATCTTCGATG
GATAGCGATTTTATTATCTAACTGCTGATCGAGTGTAGCCAGATCTAGTAATCAATTACGGGGTCATTAG
TTCATAGCCCATATATGGAGTTCCGCGTTACATAACTTACGGTAAATGGCCCGCCTGGCTGACCGCCCAA
CGACCCCCGCCCATTGACGTCAATAATGACGTATGTTCCCATAGTAACGCCAATAGGGACTTTCCATTGA
CGTCAATGGGTGGAGTATTTACGGTAAACTGCCCACTTGGCAGTACATCAAGTGTATCATATGCCAAGTA
CGCCCCCTATTGACGTCAATGACGGTAAATGGCCCGCCTGGCATTATGCCCAGTACATGACCTTATGGGA
CTTTCCTACTTGGCAGTACATCTACGTATTAGTCATCGCTATTACCATGCTGATGCGGTTTTGGCAGTAC
ATCAATGGGCGTGGATAGCGGTTTGACTCACGGGGATTTCCAAGTCTCCACCCCATTGACGTCAATGGGA
GTTTGTTTTGGCACCAAAATCAACGGGACTTTCCAAAATGTCGTAACAACTCCGCCCCATTGACGCAAAT
GGGCGGTAGGCGTGTACGGTGGGAGGTCTATATAAGCAGAGCTGGTTTAGTGAACCGTCAGATCAGATCT
TTGTCGATCCTACCATCCACTCGACACACCCGCCAGCGGCCGC
Features (pLannotate 1.2.2; 19 found; start..end, strand, type, name):
    140..157     +  CDS            6xHis: 6xHis affinity tag
    226..347     -  polyA_signal   SV40 poly(A) signal: SV40 polyadenylation signal
    370..439     -  CDS            large T antigen (fragment): large T antigen from SV40 (simian virus 40)
    462..508     +  terminator     T7 terminator: transcription terminator for bacteriophage T7 RNA polymerase
    538..674     +  terminator     rrnG terminator: transcription terminator from the E. coli ribosomal RNA rrnG operon (Albrechtsen et al., 1991)
    719..790     +  misc_feature   3' β-globin insulator: insulator downstream of the human β-globin locus (Farrell et al., 2002)
   1016..1604    -  rep_origin     ori: high-copy-number ColE1/pMB1/pBR322/pUC origin of replication
   1776..1840    -  CDS            bla(M) (fragment): β-lactamase lacking the signal sequence; bla(M); allows cytosolic expression of β-lactamase
   2104..3313    +  promoter       UbC promoter: human ubiquitin C promoter
   3323..4344    +  CDS            HygR (fragment): hygromycin B phosphotransferase confers resistance to hygromycin
   4372..4420    +  polyA_signal   poly(A) signal: synthetic polyadenylation signal
   4686..5546    +  CDS            AmpR: β-lactamase; bla; confers resistance to ampicillin, carbenicillin, and related antibiotics
   5559..5695    +  terminator     rrnG terminator: transcription terminator from the E. coli ribosomal RNA rrnG operon (Albrechtsen et al., 1991)
   5847..5918    +  misc_feature   5' β-globin insulator: insulator upstream of the human β-globin locus (Farrell et al., 2002)
   5923..5969    -  terminator     T7 terminator: transcription terminator for bacteriophage T7 RNA polymerase
   5987..6035    -  polyA_signal   poly(A) signal: synthetic polyadenylation signal
   6116..6419    +  enhancer       CMV enhancer: human cytomegalovirus immediate early enhancer
   6492..6509    -  promoter       CMV promoter (fragment): human cytomegalovirus (CMV) immediate early promoter
   6572..6623    +  promoter       CMVd2 promoter: truncated human cytomegalovirus (CMV) immediate early promoter that yields moderately reduced expression relative to the full-length promoter
