[The description below was written by a language model from this plasmid's Addgene catalogue record and pLannotate feature annotations shown in this document.]
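Description:
pGBW-m4252893 is a mammalian expression plasmid carrying the wild-type ORF10 coding sequence of SARS-CoV-2, built on the pTwist_CMV_Hygro_6 backbone from which an AarI site was removed. It is maintained in E. coli as a high-copy plasmid through a ColE1/pUC-type origin and selected with ampicillin via a full-length β-lactamase gene. A short additional β-lactamase fragment is also annotated and appears to be a backbone remnant. For selection in mammalian cells, a separate cassette places a hygromycin B phosphotransferase gene under the human ubiquitin C promoter, followed by a synthetic polyadenylation signal.

The ORF10 insert is very small, about 110 bp, and is driven by the CMV immediate-early enhancer and promoter. The automated annotation resolves the promoter only as the enhancer plus short or truncated CMV promoter matches. The circular map places these elements near the end of the numbering, so the open reading frame runs across the origin of the sequence. The insert itself is not called out in the feature table. The backbone supplies a C-terminal tag consisting of a TEV protease cleavage site followed by 6xHis, of which only the His tag is annotated. This arrangement allows affinity capture or detection of the protein and subsequent tag removal. An SV40 polyadenylation region lies just downstream of the tag, though it is annotated on the opposite strand.

The expression unit is flanked by 5' and 3' β-globin insulator elements, and by T7 and rrnG terminators and an upstream synthetic poly(A) signal. These parts presumably limit read-through and interference from neighbouring transcription units. The construct is suited to transient or hygromycin-selected expression of tagged ORF10 in mammalian cells.
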