Addgene plasmid #153597: pGBW-m4252893
Purpose: Mammalian expression plasmid for SARS-CoV-2 ORF10 protein
Depositing lab: Ginkgo Bioworks & Benjie Chen. Depositing organization: Ginkgo Bioworks.
Backbone
  Vector backbone: pTwist_CMV_Hygro_6 with AarI site removed
  Backbone size w/o insert (bp): 6525
  Vector type: Mammalian Expression
  Selectable markers: Hygromycin
Growth in bacteria
  Bacterial resistance: Ampicillin, 100 μg/mL
  Growth temperature: 37°C
  Growth strain: DH5alpha
  Copy number: High Copy
Gene/Insert
  Gene/Insert name: SARS-CoV-2 ORF10 protein
  Species: Severe acute respiratory syndrome coronavirus 2
  Insert size (bp): 110
  Mutation: wt
  Entrez Gene: ORF10 (a.k.a. GU280_gp11)
  Promoter: CMV
  Tag / fusion protein: Cleavable TEV;6xHis-003 (C terminal on backbone)
  Cloning method: Unknown
Resource information
  A portion of this plasmid was derived from a plasmid made by: GinkgoBioworks
Depositor comments: NCBI reference sequence: 43740576
How to cite: pGBW-m4252893 was a gift from Ginkgo Bioworks & Benjie Chen (Addgene plasmid # 153597 ; http://n2t.net/addgene:153597 ; RRID:Addgene_153597)
